Addgene plasmid #218361: pMApra-Ptet2
Purpose: (Empty Backbone) Empty backbone with tetR-PtetA expression system with two tetR operator sites
Depositing lab: Michael Gebhardt. Depositing organization: University of Iowa. Publication: A series of vectors for inducible gene expression in multidrug-resistant Acinetobacter baumannii. Intorcia V, Sava RL, Schroeder GP, Gebhardt MJ. Appl Environ Microbiol. 2024 Sep 18;90(9):e0047424. doi: 10.1128/aem.00474-24. Epub 2024 Aug 20. PubMed 39162403.
Backbone
  Vector backbone: pMMB207
  Vector type: Bacterial Expression
Growth in bacteria
  Bacterial resistance: Apramycin, 25 μg/mL
  Growth temperature: 37°C
  Growth strain: DH5alpha
  Copy number: Low Copy
Gene/Insert
  Gene/Insert name: None
Terms and licenses: Academic/Nonprofit Terms; Industry Terms: Not Available to Industry
Depositor comments: Gebhardt lab ID # pMJG599.
How to cite: pMApra-Ptet2 was a gift from Michael Gebhardt (Addgene plasmid # 218361 ; http://n2t.net/addgene:218361 ; RRID:Addgene_218361)
