[The description below was written by a language model from this plasmid's Addgene catalogue record and pLannotate feature annotations shown in this document.]
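Description:
pMApra-Ptet2 is an empty bacterial expression backbone derived from pMMB207, a broad-host-range plasmid of the RSF1010 family. It belongs to a vector series built for inducible gene expression in multidrug-resistant Acinetobacter baumannii. The 8.9 kb sequence carries the RSF1010 oriV together with the repA, repB and repC genes whose products are required to fire that origin. This lets the plasmid replicate at low copy number in E. coli and in a wide range of other Gram-negative hosts. An RSF1010 oriT with the mobB and mobC genes makes the plasmid mobilisable by conjugation when a helper supplies the transfer functions. An R1162-like antisense RNA, part of this replicon family, is also annotated.

Selection is by apramycin, through an intact aac(3)-IV acetyltransferase gene. This gene sits between two fragments of the chloramphenicol acetyltransferase gene, which suggests that it was inserted into and disrupted the original cat marker of pMMB207. A truncated bla fragment, an IS1 remnant and an integrase fragment appear to be non-functional leftovers of the backbone's history. Apramycin is presumably useful here because multidrug-resistant strains already resist the more common selection drugs.

The expression module consists of a Tn10 tetR gene transcribed divergently from the overlapping tetR/tetA promoter region, described by the depositor as a version containing two TetR operator sites. TetR binds these operators to repress transcription, and repression is relieved by tetracycline-class inducers. Downstream of the promoter is a short region, presumably the cloning site, followed by the rrnB T1 and T2 terminators. No insert is present, so users clone a gene of interest behind PtetA for regulated expression.
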