Features (pLannotate 1.2.2; 21 found; start..end, strand, type, name):
      1..840     +  CDS            RSF1010 RepA: replication protein A of the broad-host-range plasmid RSF1010 (Scholz et al., 1989); repA
    827..1678    +  CDS            RSF1010 RepC (fragment): replication protein C of the broad-host-range plasmid RSF1010 (Scholz et al., 1989); repC
   1946..2569    -  CDS            TetR: tetracycline repressor TetR; tetR from transposon Tn10; TetR binds to the tetracycline operator tetO to inhibit transcription. This inhibition can be relieved by adding tetracycline or doxycycline.
   2588..2643    +  promoter       tetR/tetA promoters: tetR; overlapping promoters for bacterial tetR and tetA
   2686..2748    +  CDS            Y64_LAMBD (fragment): Protein predicted: Swiss-Prot protein existence level 4. From Escherichia phage lambda (Bacteriophage lambda).
   2785..2871    +  terminator     rrnB T1 terminator: Escherichia coli rrnB; transcription terminator T1 from the E. coli rrnB gene
   2963..2990    +  terminator     rrnB T2 terminator: transcription terminator T2 from the E. coli rrnB gene
   3009..3100    +  promoter       AmpR promoter: bla
   3101..3289    +  CDS            AmpR (fragment): β-lactamase; bla; confers resistance to ampicillin, carbenicillin, and related antibiotics
   3289..3422    -  mobile_element IS1 (fragment): prokaryotic transposable element IS1
   3543..3645    +  promoter       cat promoter: promoter of the E. coli cat gene encoding chloramphenicol acetyltransferase
   3646..3780    +  CDS            CmR (fragment): chloramphenicol acetyltransferase; cat; confers resistance to chloramphenicol
   3779..3880    -  CDS            int (fragment): INT2_ECOLX - Protein inferred from homology: Swiss-Prot protein existence level 3. Putative integrase believed to be involved in the insertion of antibiotic resistance genes into plasmids and transposons. From Escherichia coli.
   4058..4858    +  CDS            ApmR: aminoglycoside 3-N-acetyltransferase type IV ; aac(3)IV; confers resistance to apramycin (Paget and Davies, 1996)
   4870..5056    +  CDS            CmR (fragment): chloramphenicol acetyltransferase; cat; confers resistance to chloramphenicol
   5388..5782    -  rep_origin     RSF1010 oriV: replication origin of the broad-host-range plasmid RSF1010; requires the RSF1010 RepA/B/C proteins for replication (Scholz et al., 1989)
   5812..6093    -  CDS            mobC: MOBC_ECOLX - Protein predicted: Swiss-Prot protein existence level 4. This protein is essential to promote the specific transfer of the plasmid in the presence of conjugative plasmids. From Escherichia coli.
   6124..6211    +  oriT           RSF1010 oriT: origin of transfer of the broad-host-range plasmid RSF1010 (Scholz et al., 1989)
   7040..7450    +  CDS            mobB: MOBB2_ECOLX - Protein predicted: Swiss-Prot protein existence level 4. This protein is essential to promote the specific transfer of the plasmid in the presence of conjugative plasmids. From Escherichia coli.
   7450..8421    +  CDS            RSF1010 RepB: replication protein B of the broad-host-range plasmid RSF1010 (Scholz et al., 1989); repB
   8864..7       +  ncRNA          Plasmid R1162 (across the origin): Accession: RF00043 - R1162-like plasmid antisense RNA
>Addgene plasmid #218361 | pMApra-Ptet2 | addgene full sequence | sequence record 437319 | Addgene NGS Result
ATGGCTACCCATAAGCCTATCAATATTCTGGAGGCGTTCGCAGCAGCGCCGCCACCGCTGGACTACGTTT
TGCCCAACATGGTGGCCGGTACGGTCGGGGCGCTGGTGTCGCCCGGTGGTGCCGGTAAATCCATGCTGGC
CCTGCAACTGGCCGCACAGATTGCAGGCGGGCCGGATCTGCTGGAGGTGGGCGAACTGCCCACCGGCCCG
GTGATCTACCTGCCCGCCGAAGACCCGCCCACCGCCATTCATCACCGCCTGCACGCCCTTGGGGCGCACC
TCAGCGCCGAGGAACGGCAAGCCGTGGCTGACGGCCTGCTGATCCAGCCGCTGATCGGCAGCCTGCCCAA
CATCATGGCCCCGGAGTGGTTCGACGGCCTCAAGCGCGCCGCCGAGGGCCGCCGCCTGATGGTGCTGGAC
ACGCTGCGCCGGTTCCACATCGAGGAAGAAAACGCCAGCGGCCCCATGGCCCAGGTCATCGGTCGCATGG
AGGCCATCGCCGCCGATACCGGGTGCTCTATCGTGTTCCTGCACCATGCCAGCAAGGGCGCGGCCATGAT
GGGCGCAGGCGACCAGCAGCAGGCCAGCCGGGGCAGCTCGGTACTGGTCGATAACATCCGCTGGCAGTCC
TACCTGTCGAGCATGACCAGCGCCGAGGCCGAGGAATGGGGTGTGGACGACGACCAGCGCCGGTTCTTCG
TCCGCTTCGGTGTGAGCAAGGCCAACTATGGCGCACCGTTCGCTGATCGGTGGTTCAGGCGGCATGACGG
CGGGGTGCTCAAGCCCGCCGTGCTGGAGAGGCAGCGCAAGAGCAAGGGGGTGCCCCGTGGTGAAGCCTAA
GAACAAGCACAGCCTCAGCCACGTCCGGCACGACCCGGCGCACTGTCTGGCCCCCGGCCTGTTCCGTGCC
CTCAAGCGGGGCGAGCGCAAGCGCAGCAAGCTGGACGTGACGTATGACTACGGCGACGGCAAGCGGATCG
AGTTCAGCGGCCCGGAGCCGCTGGGCGCTGATGATCTGCGCATCCTGCAAGGGCTGGTGGCCATGGCTGG
GCCTAATGGCCTAGTGCTTGGCCCGGAACCCAAGACCGAAGGCGGACGGCAGCTCCGGCTGTTCCTGGAA
CCCAAGTGGGAGGCCGTCACCGCTGATGCCATGGTGGTCAAAGGTAGCTATCGGGCGCTGGCAAAGGAAA
TCGGGGCAGAGGTCGATAGTGGTGGGGCGCTCAAGCACATACAGGACTGCATCGAGCGCCTTTGGAAGGT
ATCCATCATCGCCCAGAATGGCCGCAAGCGGCAGGGGTTTCGGCTGCTGTCGGAGTACGCCAGCGACGAG
GCGGACGGGCGCCTGTACGTGGCCCTGAACCCCTTGATCGCGCAGGCCGTCATGGGTGGCGGCCAGCATG
TGCGCATCAGCATGGACGAGGTGCGGGCGCTGGACAGCGAAACCGCCCGCCTGCTGCACCAGCGGCTGTG
TGGCTGGATCGACCCCGGCAAAACCGGCAAGGCTTCCATAGATACCTTGTGCGGCTATGTCTGGCCGTCA
GAGGCCAGTGGTTCGACCATGCGCAAGCGCCGCCAGCGGGTGCGCGAGGCGTTGCCGGAGCTGGTCGCGC
TGGGCTGGACGGTAACCGAGTTCGCGGCGGGCAAGTACGACATCACCCGGCCCAAGGCGGCAGGCTGACC
CCCCCCACTCTATTGTAAACAAGACATTTTTATCTTTTATATTCAATGGCTTATTTTCCTGCTAATTGGT
AATACCATGAAAAATACCATGCTCAGAAAAGGCTTAACAATATTTTGAAAAATTGCCTACTGAGCGCTGC
CGCACAGCTCCATAGGCCGCTTTCCTGGCTTTGCTTCCAGATGTATGCTCTTCTGCTCCCGAACGCCAGC
AAGACGTAGCCCAGCGCGTCGGCCAGCTTGCAATTCGCGCTAACTTACATTAATTTTAAGACCCACTTTC
ACATTTAAGTTGTTTTTCTAATCCGCATATGATCAATTCAAGGCCGAATAAGAAGGCTGGCTCTGCACCT
TGGTGATCAAATAATTCGATAGCTTGTCGTAATAATGGCGGCATACTATCAGTAGTAGGTGTTTCCCTTT
CTTCTTTAGCGACTTGATGCTCTTGATCTTCCAATACGCAACCTAAAGTAAAATGCCCCACAGCGCTGAG
TGCATATAATGCATTCTCTAGTGAAAAACCTTGTTGGCATAAAAAGGCTAATTGATTTTCGAGAGTTTCA
TACTGTTTTTCTGTAGGCCGTGTACCTAAATGTACTTTTGCTCCATCGCGATGACTTAGTAAAGCACATC
TAAAACTTTTAGCGTTATTACGTAAAAAATCTTGCCAGCTTTCCCCTTCTAAAGGGCAAAAGTGAGTATG
GTGCCTATCTAACATCTCAATGGCTAAGGCGTCGAGCAAAGCCCGCTTATTTTTTACATGCCAATACAAT
GTAGGCTGCTCTACACCTAGCTTCTGGGCGAGTTTACGGGTTGTTAAACCTTCGATTCCGACCTCATTAA
GCAGCTCTAATGCGCTGTTAATCACTTTACTTTTATCTAATCTAGACATCATTAATTCCTAATTTTTGTT
GACACTCTATCGTTGATAGAGTTATTTTACCACTCCCTATCAGTGATAGAGAAAATCTAGAGACGTCGAA
TTCCTGCAGAAGCTTACTAGTGGCTGAATCCCGAAACAGTTCGCAGGTAATAGTTAGAGCCTGCATAACG
GTTTCGGGATTTTTTATAGGTCTCCCCATGCGAGAGTAGGGAACTGCCAGGCATCAAATAAAACGAAAGG
CTCAGTCGAAAGACTGGGCCTTTCGTTTTATCTGTTGTTTGTCGGTGAACGCTCTCCTGAGTAGGACAAA
TCCGCCGGGAGCGGATTTGAACGTTGCGAAGCAACGGCCCGGAGGGTGGCGGGCAGGACGCCCGCCATAA
ACTGCCAGGCATCAAATTAAGCAGAAGGCCATCCTGACGGATGGCCTTTTTGCGTTTCTACAAACTCTTT
TGTTTATTTTTCTAAATACATTCAAATATGTATCCGCTCATGAGACAATAACCCTGATAAATGCTTCAAT
AATATTGAAAAAGGAAGAGTATGAGTATTCAACATTTCCGTGTCGCCCTTATTCCCTTTTTTGCGGCATT
TTGCCTTCCTGTTTTTGCTCACCCAGAAACGCTGGTGAAAGTAAAAGATGCTGAAGATCAGTTGGGTGCA
CGAGTGGGTTACATCGAACTGGATCTCAACAGCGGTAAGATCCTTGAGAGTTTTCGCCCCGAAGAACGTG
ATGTCCGGCGGTGCTTTTGCCGTTACGCACCACCCCGTCAGTAGCTGAACAGGAGGGACAGCTGATAGAA
ACAGAAGCCACTGGCCTCAAAAACACCATCATACACTAAATCAGTAAGTTGGCAGCATCACCCGACGCAC
TTTGCGCCGAATAAATACCTGTGACGGAAGATCACTTCGCAGAATAAATAAATCCTGGTGTCCCTGTTGA
TACCGGGAAGCCCTGGGCCAACTTTTGGCGAAAATGAGACGTTGATCGGCACGTAAGAGGTTCCAACTTT
CACCATAATGAAATAAGATCACTACCGGGCGTATTTTTTGAGTTATCGAGATTTTCAGGAGCTAAGGAAG
CTAAAATGGAGAAAAAAATCACTGGATATACCACCGTTGATATATCCCAATGGCATCGTAAAGAACATTT
TGAGGCATTTCAGTCAGTTGCTCAATGTACCTATAACCAGACCGTTCAGCTGGATATTACGGCCTTTTTA
TCAAGGCCCGATCCTTGGAGCCCTTGCCCTCCCGCACGATGATCGTGCCGTGATCGAAATCCAGATCCTT
GACCCGCAGTTGCAAACCCTCACTGATCCGGCTCACGGTAACTGATGCCGTATTTGCAGTACCAGCGTAC
GGCCCACAGAATGATGTCACGCTGAAAATGCCGGCCTTTGAATGGGTTCATGTGCAGCTCCATCAGCAAA
AGGGGATGATAAGTTTATCACCACCTACTATTTGCAACAGTGCCGTTGATCGTGCTATGATCGACTGATG
TCATCAGCGGTGGAGTGCAATGTCGTGCAATACGAATGGCGAAAAGCCGAGCTCATCGGTCAGCTTCTCA
ACCTTGGGGTTACCCCCGGCGGTGTGCTGCTGGTCCACAGCTCCTTCCGTAGCGTCCGGCCCCTCGAAGA
TGGGCCACTTGGACTGATCGAGGCCCTGCGTGCTGCGCTGGGTCCGGGAGGGACGCTCGTCATGCCCTCG
TGGTCAGGTCTGGACGACGAGCCGTTCGATCCTGCCACGTCGCCCGTTACACCGGACCTTGGAGTTGTCT
CTGACACATTCTGGCGCCTGCCAAATGTAAAGCGCAGCGCCCATCCATTTGCCTTTGCGGCAGCGGGGCC
ACAGGCAGAGCAGATCATCTCTGATCCATTGCCCCTGCCACCTCACTCGCCTGCAAGCCCGGTCGCCCGT
GTCCATGAACTCGATGGGCAGGTACTTCTCCTCGGCGTGGGACACGATGCCAACACGACGCTGCATCTTG
CCGAGTTGATGGCAAAGGTTCCCTATGGGGTGCCGAGACACTGCACCATTCTTCAGGATGGCAAGTTGGT
ACGCGTCGATTATCTCGAGAATGACCACTGCTGTGAGCGCTTTGCCTTGGCGGACAGGTGGCTCAAGGAG
AAGAGCCTTCAGAAGGAAGGTCCAGTCGGTCATGCCTTTGCTCGGTTGATCCGCTCCCGCGACATTGTGG
CGACAGCCCTGGGTCAACTGGGCCGAGATCCGTTGATCTTCCTGCATCCGCCAGAGGCGGGATGCGAAGA
ATGCGATGCCGCTCGCCAGTCGATTGGCTGAGCTCATGAAAACGTGGCCAATATGGACAACTTCTTCGCC
CCCGTTTTCACCATGGGCAAATATTATACGCAAGGCGACAAGGTGCTGATGCCGCTGGCGATTCAGGTTC
ATCATGCCGTTTGTGATGGCTTCCATGTCGGCAGAATGCTTAATGAATTACAACAGTACTGCGATGAGTG
GCAGGGCGGGGCGTAATTTTTTTAAGGCAGTTATTGTCTTCAAATTCCCGTTGCACATAGCCCGGCAATT
CCTTTCCCTGCTCTGCCATAAGCGCAGCGAATGCCGGGTAATACTCGTCAACGATCTGATAGAGAAGGGT
TTGCTCGGGTCGGTGGCTCTGGTAACGACCAGTATCCCGATCCCGGCTGGCCGTCCTGGCCGCCACATGA
GGCATGTTCCGCGTCCTTGCAATACTGTGTTTACATACAGTCTATCGCTTAGCGGAAAGTTCTTTTACCC
TCAGCCGAAATGCCTGCCGTTGCTAGACATTGCCAGCCAGTGCCCGTCACTCCCGTACTAACTGTCACGA
ACCCCTGCAATAACTGTCACGCCCCCCTGCAATAACTGTCACGAACCCCTGCAATAACTGTCACGCCCCC
AAACCTGCAAACCCAGCAGGGGCGGGGGCTGGCGGGGTGTTGGAAAAATCCATCCATGATTATCTAAGAA
TAATCCACTAGGCGCGGTTATCAGCGCCCTTGTGGGGCGCTGCTGCCCTTGCCCAATATGCCCGGCCAGA
GGCCGGATAGCTGGTCTATTCGCTGCGCTAGGCTACACACCGCCCCACCGCTGCGCGGCAGGGGGAAAGG
CGGGCAAAGCCCGCTAAACCCCACACCAAACCCCGCAGAAATACGCTGGAGCGCTTTTAGCCGCTTTAGC
GGCCTTTCCCCCTACCCGAAGGGTGGGGCCGCGTGTGCAGCCCCGCAGGGCCTGTCTCGGTCGATCATTC
AGCCCGGCTCATCCTTCTGGCGTGGCGGCAGACCGAACAAGGCGCGGTCGTGGTCGCGTTCAAGGTACGC
ATCCATTGCCGCCATGAGCCGATCCTCCGGCCACTCGCTGCTGTTCACCTTGGCCAAAATCATGGCCCCC
ACCAGCACCTTGCGCCTTGTTTCGTTCTTGCGCTCTTGCTGCTGTTCCCTTGCCCGCACCCGCTGAATTT
CGGCATTGATTCGCGCTCGTTGTTCTTCGAGCTTGGCCAGCCGATCCGCCGCCTTGTTGCTCCCCTTAAC
CATCTTGACACCCCATTGTTAATGTGCTGTCTCGTAGGCTATCATGGAGGCACAGCGGCGGCAATCCCGA
CCCTACTTTGTAGGGGAGGGCGCACTTACCGGTTTCTCTTCGAGAAACTGGCCTAACGGCCACCCTTCGG
GCGGTGCGCTCTCCGAGGGCCATTGCATGGAGCCGAAAAGCAAAAGCAACAGCGAGGCAGCATGGCGATT
TATCACCTTACGGCGAAAACCGGCAGCAGGTCGGGCGGCCAATCGGCCAGGGCCAAGGCCGACTACATCC
AGCGCGAAGGCAAGTATGCCCGCGACATGGATGAAGTCTTGCACGCCGAATCCGGGCACATGCCGGAGTT
CGTCGAGCGGCCCGCCGACTACTGGGATGCTGCCGACCTGTATGAACGCGCCAATGGGCGGCTGTTCAAG
GAGGTCGAATTTGCCCTGCCGGTCGAGCTGACCCTCGACCAGCAGAAGGCGCTGGCGTCCGAGTTCGCCC
AGCACCTGACCGGTGCCGAGCGCCTGCCGTATACGCTGGCCATCCATGCCGGTGGCGGCGAGAACCCGCA
CTGCCACCTGATGATCTCCGAGCGGATCAATGACGGCATCGAGCGGCCCGCCGCTCAGTGGTTCAAGCGG
TACAACGGCAAGACCCCGGAGAAGGGCGGGGCACAGAAGACCGAAGCGCTCAAGCCCAAGGCATGGCTTG
AGCAGACCCGCGAGGCATGGGCCGACCATGCCAACCGGGCATTAGAGCGGGCTGGCCACGACGCCCGCAT
TGACCACAGAACACTTGAGGCGCAGGGCATCGAGCGCCTGCCCGGTGTTCACCTGGGGCCGAACGTGGTG
GAGATGGAAGGCCGGGGCATCCGCACCGACCGGGCAGACGTGGCCCTGAACATCGACACCGCCAACGCCC
AGATCATCGACTTACAGGAATACCGGGAGGCAATAGACCATGAACGCAATCGACAGAGTGAAGAAATCCA
GAGGCATCAACGAGTTAGCGGAGCAGATCGAACCGCTGGCCCAGAGCATGGCGACACTGGCCGACGAAGC
CCGGCAGGTCATGAGCCAGACCCAGCAGGCCAGCGAGGCGCAGGCGGCGGAGTGGCTGAAAGCCCAGCGC
CAGACAGGGGCGGCATGGGTGGAGCTGGCCAAAGAGTTGCGGGAGGTAGCCGCCGAGGTGAGCAGCGCCG
CGCAGAGCGCCCGGAGCGCGTCGCGGGGGTGGCACTGGAAGCTATGGCTAACCGTGATGCTGGCTTCCAT
GATGCCTACGGTGGTGCTGCTGATCGCATCGTTGCTCTTGCTCGACCTGACGCCACTGACAACCGAGGAC
GGCTCGATCTGGCTGCGCTTGGTGGCCCGATGAAGAACGACAGGACTTTGCAGGCCATAGGCCGACAGCT
CAAGGCCATGGGCTGTGAGCGCTTCGATATCGGCGTCAGGGACGCCACCACCGGCCAGATGATGAACCGG
GAATGGTCAGCCGCCGAAGTGCTCCAGAACACGCCATGGCTCAAGCGGATGAATGCCCAGGGCAATGACG
TGTATATCAGGCCCGCCGAGCAGGAGCGGCATGGTCTGGTGCTGGTGGACGACCTCAGCGAGTTTGACCT
GGATGACATGAAAGCCGAGGGCCGGGAGCCTGCCCTGGTAGTGGAAACCAGCCCGAAGAACTATCAGGCA
TGGGTCAAGGTGGCCGACGCCGCAGGCGGTGAACTTCGGGGGCAGATTGCCCGGACGCTGGCCAGCGAGT
ACGACGCCGACCCGGCCAGCGCCGACAGCCGCCACTATGGCCGCTTGGCGGGCTTCACCAACCGCAAGGA
CAAGCACACCACCCGCGCCGGTTATCAGCCGTGGGTGCTGCTGCGTGAATCCAAGGGCAAGACCGCCACC
GCTGGCCCGGCGCTGGTGCAGCAGGCTGGCCAGCAGATCGAGCAGGCCCAGCGGCAGCAGGAGAAGGCCC
GCAGGCTGGCCAGCCTCGAACTGCCCGAGCGGCAGCTTAGCCGCCACCGGCGCACGGCGCTGGACGAGTA
CCGCAGCGAGATGGCCGGGCTGGTCAAGCGCTTCGGTGATGACCTCAGCAAGTGCGACTTTATCGCCGCG
CAGAAGCTGGCCAGCCGGGGCCGCAGTGCCGAGGAAATCGGCAAGGCCATGGCCGAGGCCAGCCCAGCGC
TGGCAGAGCGCAAGCCCGGCCACGAAGCGGATTACATCGAGCGCACCGTCAGCAAGGTCATGGGTCTGCC
CAGCGTCCAGCTTGCGCGGGCCGAGCTGGCACGGGCACCGGCACCCCGCCAGCGAGGCATGGACAGGGGC
GGGCCAGATTTCAGCATGTAGTGCTTGCGTTGGTACTCACGCCTGTTATACTATGAGTACTCACGCACAG
AAGGGGGTTTTATGGAATACGAAAAAAGCGCTTCAGGGTCGGTCTACCTGATCAAAAGTGACAAGGGCTA
TTGGTTGCCCGGTGGCTTTGGTTATACGTCAAACAAGGCCGAGGCTGGCCGCTTTTCAGTCGCTGATATG
GCCAGCCTTAACCTTGACGGCTGCACCTTGTCCTTGTTCCGCGAAGACAAGCCTTTCGGCCCCGGCAAGT
TTCTCGGTGACTGATATGAAAGACCAAAAGGACAAGCAGACCGGCGACCTGCTGGCCAGCCCTGACGCTG
TACGCCAAGCGCGATATGCCGAGCGCATGAAGGCCAAAGGGATGCGTCAGCGCAAGTTCTGGCTGACCGA
CGACGAATACGAGGCGCTGCGCGAGTGCCTGGAAGAACTCAGAGCGGCGCAGGGCGGGGGTAGTGACCCC
GCCAGCGCCTAACCACCAACTGCCTGCAAAGGAGGCAATCA
